Addgene plasmid #211673: pCF821-sgCIDE-23_U6-sgRNA-EF1a-mNeonGreen
Purpose: U6-sgRNA-EF1a-mNeonGreen
Depositing lab: Christof Fellmann. Depositing organization: J. David Gladstone Institutes. Publication: Targeting the non-coding genome and temozolomide signature enables CRISPR-mediated glioma oncolysis. Tan IL, Perez AR, Lew RJ, Sun X, Baldwin A, Zhu YK, Shah MM, Berger MS, Doudna JA, Fellmann C. Cell Rep. 2023 Nov 28;42(11):113339. doi: 10.1016/j.celrep.2023.113339. Epub 2023 Nov 2. PubMed 37917583.
Backbone
  Vector backbone: pCF821
  Vector type: Mammalian Expression, Lentiviral, CRISPR
Growth in bacteria
  Bacterial resistance: Ampicillin, 100 μg/mL
  Growth temperature: 37°C
  Growth strain: NEB Stable
  Copy number: Unknown
Gene/Insert
  Gene/Insert name: SpyCas9 and sgCIDE-23 guide RNA vector
  gRNA/shRNA sequence: CTTTCTCTAGCTCCTCCATT
Terms and licenses: Academic/Nonprofit Terms; Industry Terms: Not Available to Industry
How to cite: pCF821-sgCIDE-23_U6-sgRNA-EF1a-mNeonGreen was a gift from Christof Fellmann (Addgene plasmid # 211673 ; http://n2t.net/addgene:211673 ; RRID:Addgene_211673)
