[The description below was written by a language model from this plasmid's Addgene catalogue record and pLannotate feature annotations shown in this document.]
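Description:
pCF821-sgCIDE-23_U6-sgRNA-EF1a-mNeonGreen is a third-generation-style, self-inactivating HIV-1 lentiviral transfer plasmid built on the pCF821 backbone for delivering a Streptococcus pyogenes Cas9 guide RNA to mammalian cells together with a fluorescent marker. In bacteria it is maintained through a high-copy ColE1/pUC-type origin and selected with ampicillin via the β-lactamase gene and its native promoter. The viral genome is transcribed in packaging cells from a CMV enhancer/promoter fused to a truncated 5' LTR. It carries the Ψ packaging signal with an adjoining gag fragment, the Rev response element for Rev-dependent nuclear export, and a cPPT/CTS. It ends in a ΔU3 3' LTR that inactivates LTR promoter activity after integration, followed by a bGH polyadenylation signal.

Two expression units sit between the LTRs. A human U6 RNA polymerase III promoter drives the sgCIDE-23 guide, consisting of a 20-nucleotide spacer joined to a tracrRNA-derived scaffold. Downstream, an EF-1α promoter with intron A sequences drives mNeonGreen, a bright monomeric green/yellow fluorescent protein, and a WPRE enhances transcript expression. The reporter allows transduced or transfected cells to be identified, sorted or tracked.

The catalogue insert name mentions SpyCas9, but the plasmid name, stated purpose and the feature table for the 8.1 kb sequence show no Cas9 coding sequence, so the nuclease presumably has to be supplied separately. The genomic target of sgCIDE-23 is not stated in the record. The associated publication concerns CRISPR-mediated killing of glioma cells through targeting of the non-coding genome.
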