Features (pLannotate 1.2.2; 25 found; start..end, strand, type, name):
     31..83      -  misc_feature   bom (fragment): basis of mobility region from pBR322
    232..611     +  enhancer       CMV enhancer: human cytomegalovirus immediate early enhancer
    612..811     +  promoter       CMV promoter: human cytomegalovirus (CMV) immediate early promoter
    829..1009    +  LTR            5' LTR (truncated): truncated 5' long terminal repeat (LTR) from HIV-1
   1056..1181    +  misc_feature   HIV-1 Ψ: packaging signal of human immunodeficiency virus type 1
   1165..1528    +  CDS            HIV-1 gag (fragment): gag protein from human immunodeficiency virus 1; gag
   1674..1907    +  misc_feature   RRE: The Rev response element (RRE) of HIV-1 allows for Rev-dependent mRNA export from the nucleus to the cytoplasm.
   2284..2384    +  CDS            Rev (fragment): human immunodeficiency virus 1 (HIV-1) Rev protein; rev; enhances nuclear export of unspliced and incompletely spliced viral mRNAs
   2434..2551    +  misc_feature   cPPT/CTS: central polypurine tract and central termination sequence of HIV-1
   2602..2842    +  promoter       U6 promoter: RNA polymerase III promoter for human U6 snRNA
   2890..2957    +  misc_RNA       tracrRNA (fragment): trans-activating CRISPR RNA for the Streptococcus pyogenes CRISPR/Cas9 system
   2976..2994    +  CDS            small t antigen (fragment): SV40 (simian virus 40) small t antigen
   3020..3231    +  promoter       EF-1α core promoter: core promoter for human elongation factor EF-1α
   3232..3340    +  intron         EF-1α intron A (fragment): intron upstream of the start codon of human EF-1α
   3966..4169    +  intron         EF-1α intron A: truncated intron upstream of the start codon of human EF-1α
   4202..4909    +  CDS            mNeonGreen: mNeonGreen is a basic (constitutively fluorescent) green/yellow fluorescent protein published in 2013, derived from Branchiostoma lanceolatum. It is reported to be a very rapidly-maturing monomer with moderate acid sensitivity.
   4928..5516    +  misc_feature   WPRE: woodchuck hepatitis virus posttranscriptional regulatory element
   5567..5586    +  misc_feature   cPPT/CTS (fragment): central polypurine tract and central termination sequence of HIV-1
   5588..5821    +  LTR            3' LTR (ΔU3): self-inactivating 3' long terminal repeat (LTR) from HIV-1
   5853..6077    +  polyA_signal   bGH poly(A) signal: bovine growth hormone polyadenylation signal
   6081..6100    +  promoter       SV40 promoter (fragment): SV40 enhancer and early promoter
   6121..6171    -  CDS            lacI (fragment): lac repressor; lacI; The lac repressor binds to the lac operator to inhibit transcription in E. coli. This inhibition can be relieved by adding lactose or isopropyl-β-D-thiogalactopyranoside (IPTG).
   6354..6942    -  rep_origin     ori: high-copy-number ColE1/pMB1/pBR322/pUC origin of replication
   7113..7973    -  CDS            AmpR: β-lactamase; bla; confers resistance to ampicillin, carbenicillin, and related antibiotics
   7974..8078    -  promoter       AmpR promoter: bla
>Addgene plasmid #211673 | pCF821-sgCIDE-23_U6-sgRNA-EF1a-mNeonGreen | addgene full sequence | sequence record 421505 | Addgene NGS Result
GTCGACGGATCGGGAGATCTCCCGATCCCCTATGGTGCACTCTCAGTACAATCTGCTCTGATGCCGCATA
GTTAAGCCAGTATCTGCTCCCTGCTTGTGTGTTGGAGGTCGCTGAGTAGTGCGCGAGCAAAATTTAAGCT
ACAACAAGGCAAGGCTTGACCGACAATTGCATGAAGAATCTGCTTAGGGTTAGGCGTTTTGCGCTGCTTC
GCGATGTACGGGCCAGATATTGACATTGATTATTGACTAGTTATTAATAGTAATCAATTACGGGGTCATT
AGTTCATAGCCCATATATGGAGTTCCGCGTTACATAACTTACGGTAAATGGCCCGCCTGGCTGACCGCCC
AACGACCCCCGCCCATTGACGTCAATAATGACGTATGTTCCCATAGTAACGCCAATAGGGACTTTCCATT
GACGTCAATGGGTGGAGTATTTACGGTAAACTGCCCACTTGGCAGTACATCAAGTGTATCATATGCCAAG
TACGCCCCCTATTGACGTCAATGACGGTAAATGGCCCGCCTGGCATTATGCCCAGTACATGACCTTATGG
GACTTTCCTACTTGGCAGTACATCTACGTATTAGTCATCGCTATTACCATGGTGATGCGGTTTTGGCAGT
ACATCAATGGGCGTGGATAGCGGTTTGACTCACGGGGATTTCCAAGTCTCCACCCCATTGACGTCAATGG
GAGTTTGTTTTGGCACCAAAATCAACGGGACTTTCCAAAATGTCGTAACAACTCCGCCCCATTGACGCAA
ATGGGCGGTAGGCGTGTACGGTGGGAGGTCTATATAAGCAGCGCGTTTTGCCTGTACTGGGTCTCTCTGG
TTAGACCAGATCTGAGCCTGGGAGCTCTCTGGCTAACTAGGGAACCCACTGCTTAAGCCTCAATAAAGCT
TGCCTTGAGTGCTTCAAGTAGTGTGTGCCCGTCTGTTGTGTGACTCTGGTAACTAGAGATCCCTCAGACC
CTTTTAGTCAGTGTGGAAAATCTCTAGCAGTGGCGCCCGAACAGGGACTTGAAAGCGAAAGGGAAACCAG
AGGAGCTCTCTCGACGCAGGACTCGGCTTGCTGAAGCGCGCACGGCAAGAGGCGAGGGGCGGCGACTGGT
GAGTACGCCAAAAATTTTGACTAGCGGAGGCTAGAAGGAGAGAGATGGGTGCGAGAGCGTCAGTATTAAG
CGGGGGAGAATTAGATCGCGATGGGAAAAAATTCGGTTAAGGCCAGGGGGAAAGAAAAAATATAAATTAA
AACATATAGTATGGGCAAGCAGGGAGCTAGAACGATTCGCAGTTAATCCTGGCCTGTTAGAAACATCAGA
AGGCTGTAGACAAATACTGGGACAGCTACAACCATCCCTTCAGACAGGATCAGAAGAACTTAGATCATTA
TATAATACAGTAGCAACCCTCTATTGTGTGCATCAAAGGATAGAGATAAAAGACACCAAGGAAGCTTTAG
ACAAGATAGAGGAAGAGCAAAACAAAAGTAAGACCACCGCACAGCAAGCGGCCGCTGATCTTCAGACCTG
GAGGAGGAGATATGAGGGACAATTGGAGAAGTGAATTATATAAATATAAAGTAGTAAAAATTGAACCATT
AGGAGTAGCACCCACCAAGGCAAAGAGAAGAGTGGTGCAGAGAGAAAAAAGAGCAGTGGGAATAGGAGCT
TTGTTCCTTGGGTTCTTGGGAGCAGCAGGAAGCACTATGGGCGCAGCGTCAATGACGCTGACGGTACAGG
CCAGACAATTATTGTCTGGTATAGTGCAGCAGCAGAACAATTTGCTGAGGGCTATTGAGGCGCAACAGCA
TCTGTTGCAACTCACAGTCTGGGGCATCAAGCAGCTCCAGGCAAGAATCCTGGCTGTGGAAAGATACCTA
AAGGATCAACAGCTCCTGGGGATTTGGGGTTGCTCTGGAAAACTCATTTGCACCACTGCTGTGCCTTGGA
ATGCTAGTTGGAGTAATAAATCTCTGGAACAGATTTGGAATCACACGACCTGGATGGAGTGGGACAGAGA
AATTAACAATTACACAAGCTTAATACACTCCTTAATTGAAGAATCGCAAAACCAGCAAGAAAAGAATGAA
CAAGAATTATTGGAATTAGATAAATGGGCAAGTTTGTGGAATTGGTTTAACATAACAAATTGGCTGTGGT
ATATAAAATTATTCATAATGATAGTAGGAGGCTTGGTAGGTTTAAGAATAGTTTTTGCTGTACTTTCTAT
AGTGAATAGAGTTAGGCAGGGATATTCACCATTATCGTTTCAGACCCACCTCCCAACCCCGAGGGGACCC
GACAGGCCCGAAGGAATAGAAGAAGAAGGTGGAGAGAGAGACAGAGACAGATCCATTCGATTAGTGAACG
GATCGGCACTGCGTGCGCCAATTCTGCAGACAAATGGCAGTATTCATCCACAATTTTAAAAGAAAAGGGG
GGATTGGGGGGTACAGTGCAGGGGAAAGAATAGTAGACATAATAGCAACAGACATACAAACTAAAGAATT
ACAAAAACAAATTACAAAAATTCAAAATTTTCGGGTTTATTACAGGGACAGCAGAGATCCAGTTTGGTTA
ATTAAGGTACCGAGGGCCTATTTCCCATGATTCCTTCATATTTGCATATACGATACAAGGCTGTTAGAGA
GATAATTAGAATTAATTTGACTGTAAACACAAAGATATTAGTACAAAATACGTGACGTAGAAAGTAATAA
TTTCTTGGGTAGTTTGCAGTTTTAAAATTATGTTTTAAAATGGACTATCATATGCTTACCGTAACTTGAA
AGTATTTCGATTTCTTGGCTTTATATATCTTGTGGAAAGGACGAAACACCGCTTTCTCTAGCTCCTCCAT
TGTTTAAGAGCTATGCTGGAAACAGCATAGCAAGTTTAAATAAGGCTAGTCCGTTATCAACTTGAAAAAG
TGGCACCGAGTCGGTGCTTTTTTTGAATTCGCTAGCTAGGTCTTGAAAGGAGTGGGAATTGGCTCCGGTG
CCCGTCAGTGGGCAGAGCGCACATCGCCCACAGTCCCCGAGAAGTTGGGGGGAGGGGTCGGCAATTGATC
CGGTGCCTAGAGAAGGTGGCGCGGGGTAAACTGGGAAAGTGATGTCGTGTACTGGCTCCGCCTTTTTCCC
GAGGGTGGGGGAGAACCGTATATAAGTGCAGTAGTCGCCGTGAACGTTCTTTTTCGCAACGGGTTTGCCG
CCAGAACACAGGTAAGTGCCGTGTGTGGTTCCCGCGGGCCTGGCCTCTTTACGGGTTATGGCCCTTGCGT
GCCTTGAATTACTTCCACTGGCTGCAGTACGTGATTCTTGATCCCGAGCTTCGGGTTGGAAGTGGGTGGG
AGAGTTCGAGGCCTTGCGCTTAAGGAGCCCCTTCGCCTCGTGCTTGAGTTGAGGCCTGGCCTGGGCGCTG
GGGCCGCCGCGTGCGAATCTGGTGGCACCTTCGCGCCTGTCTCGCTGCTTTCGATAAGTCTCTAGCCATT
TAAAATTTTTGATGACCTGCTGCGACGCTTTTTTTCTGGCAAGATAGTCTTGTAAATGCGGGCCAAGATC
TGCACACTGGTATTTCGGTTTTTGGGGCCGCGGGCGGCGACGGGGCCCGTGCGTCCCAGCGCACATGTTC
GGCGAGGCGGGGCCTGCGAGCGCGGCCACCGAGAATCGGACGGGGGTAGTCTCAAGCTGGCCGGCCTGCT
CTGGTGCCTGGCCTCGCGCCGCCGTGTATCGCCCCGCCCTGGGCGGCAAGGCTGGCCCGGTCGGCACCAG
TTGCGTGAGCGGAAAGATGGCCGCTTCCCGGCCCTGCTGCAGGGAGCTCAAAATGGAGGACGCGGCGCTC
GGGAGAGCGGGCGGGTGAGTCACCCACACAAAGGAAAAGGGCCTTTCCGTCCTCAGCCGTCGCTTCATGT
GACTCCACGGAGTACCGGGCGCCGTCCAGGCACCTCGATTAGTTCTCGAGCTTTTGGAGTACGTCGTCTT
TAGGTTGGGGGGAGGGGTTTTATGCGATGGAGTTTCCCCACACTGAGTGGGTGGAGACTGAAGTTAGGCC
AGCTTGGCACTTGATGTAATTCTCCTTGGAATTTGCCCTTTTTGAGTTTGGATCTTGGTTCATTCTCAAG
CCTCAGACAGTGGTTCAAAGTTTTTTTCTTCCATTTCAGGTGTCGTGAACCGGTTCTAGAGCGCTGCCAC
CATGGTCAGTAAGGGCGAAGAAGATAATATGGCTTCCTTGCCTGCCACACATGAACTCCACATATTCGGG
TCTATCAACGGCGTGGACTTCGACATGGTTGGGCAAGGAACCGGAAATCCCAACGATGGATACGAGGAGC
TGAACCTGAAGTCAACGAAAGGTGATCTTCAATTCTCCCCCTGGATTCTCGTCCCTCACATTGGCTATGG
TTTCCACCAGTACCTCCCGTACCCTGACGGGATGTCTCCATTCCAAGCCGCAATGGTAGATGGGTCAGGC
TACCAAGTTCACAGAACTATGCAGTTTGAAGATGGTGCATCTCTGACAGTAAATTACAGGTATACCTACG
AAGGTTCACACATCAAAGGAGAAGCTCAGGTGAAAGGTACGGGATTCCCAGCAGACGGCCCAGTAATGAC
CAATTCCCTCACGGCTGCCGACTGGTGCAGGAGTAAAAAGACATATCCAAATGACAAGACTATTATCTCT
ACTTTCAAATGGTCTTATACGACAGGCAACGGAAAGAGGTATCGGTCAACCGCGCGCACAACATATACGT
TTGCTAAGCCTATGGCTGCCAATTATCTGAAAAATCAGCCCATGTATGTATTTAGAAAAACCGAACTGAA
GCACTCCAAAACTGAATTGAACTTCAAAGAGTGGCAAAAGGCCTTCACCGATGTCATGGGCATGGATGAA
TTGTATAAGTGAACGCGTTAAGTCGACAATCAACCTCTGGATTACAAAATTTGTGAAAGATTGACTGGTA
TTCTTAACTATGTTGCTCCTTTTACGCTATGTGGATACGCTGCTTTAATGCCTTTGTATCATGCTATTGC
TTCCCGTATGGCTTTCATTTTCTCCTCCTTGTATAAATCCTGGTTGCTGTCTCTTTATGAGGAGTTGTGG
CCCGTTGTCAGGCAACGTGGCGTGGTGTGCACTGTGTTTGCTGACGCAACCCCCACTGGTTGGGGCATTG
CCACCACCTGTCAGCTCCTTTCCGGGACTTTCGCTTTCCCCCTCCCTATTGCCACGGCGGAACTCATCGC
CGCCTGCCTTGCCCGCTGCTGGACAGGGGCTCGGCTGTTGGGCACTGACAATTCCGTGGTGTTGTCGGGG
AAATCATCGTCCTTTCCTTGGCTGCTCGCCTGTGTTGCCACCTGGATTCTGCGCGGGACGTCCTTCTGCT
ACGTCCCTTCGGCCCTCAATCCAGCGGACCTTCCTTCCCGCGGCCTGCTGCCGGCTCTGCGGCCTCTTCC
GCGTCTTCGCCTTCGCCCTCAGACGAGTCGGATCTCCCTTTGGGCCGCCTCCCCGCGTCGACTTTAAGAC
CAATGACTTACAAGGCAGCTGTAGATCTTAGCCACTTTTTAAAAGAAAAGGGGGGACTGGAAGGGCTAAT
TCACTCCCAACGAAGACAAGATCTGCTTTTTGCTTGTACTGGGTCTCTCTGGTTAGACCAGATCTGAGCC
TGGGAGCTCTCTGGCTAACTAGGGAACCCACTGCTTAAGCCTCAATAAAGCTTGCCTTGAGTGCTTCAAG
TAGTGTGTGCCCGTCTGTTGTGTGACTCTGGTAACTAGAGATCCCTCAGACCCTTTTAGTCAGTGTGGAA
AATCTCTAGCAGGGCCCGTTTAAACCCGCTGATCAGCCTCGACTGTGCCTTCTAGTTGCCAGCCATCTGT
TGTTTGCCCCTCCCCCGTGCCTTCCTTGACCCTGGAAGGTGCCACTCCCACTGTCCTTTCCTAATAAAAT
GAGGAAATTGCATCGCATTGTCTGAGTAGGTGTCATTCTATTCTGGGGGGTGGGGTGGGGCAGGACAGCA
AGGGGGAGGATTGGGAAGACAATAGCAGGCATGCTGGGGATGCGGTGGGCTCTATGGCTTCTGAGGCGGA
AAGAACCAGCCATTAATGAAAAGAACCAGCCATTAATGAATCGGCCAACGCGCGGGGAGAGGCGGTTTGC
GTATTGGGCGCTCTTCCGCTTCCTCGCTCACTGACTCGCTGCGCTCGGTCGTTCGGCTGCGGCGAGCGGT
ATCAGCTCACTCAAAGGCGGTAATACGGTTATCCACAGAATCAGGGGATAACGCAGGAAAGAACATGTGA
GCAAAAGGCCAGCAAAAGGCCAGGAACCGTAAAAAGGCCGCGTTGCTGGCGTTTTTCCATAGGCTCCGCC
CCCCTGACGAGCATCACAAAAATCGACGCTCAAGTCAGAGGTGGCGAAACCCGACAGGACTATAAAGATA
CCAGGCGTTTCCCCCTGGAAGCTCCCTCGTGCGCTCTCCTGTTCCGACCCTGCCGCTTACCGGATACCTG
TCCGCCTTTCTCCCTTCGGGAAGCGTGGCGCTTTCTCATAGCTCACGCTGTAGGTATCTCAGTTCGGTGT
AGGTCGTTCGCTCCAAGCTGGGCTGTGTGCACGAACCCCCCGTTCAGCCCGACCGCTGCGCCTTATCCGG
TAACTATCGTCTTGAGTCCAACCCGGTAAGACACGACTTATCGCCACTGGCAGCAGCCACTGGTAACAGG
ATTAGCAGAGCGAGGTATGTAGGCGGTGCTACAGAGTTCTTGAAGTGGTGGCCTAACTACGGCTACACTA
GAAGAACAGTATTTGGTATCTGCGCTCTGCTGAAGCCAGTTACCTTCGGAAAAAGAGTTGGTAGCTCTTG
ATCCGGCAAACAAACCACCGCTGGTAGCGGTGGTTTTTTTGTTTGCAAGCAGCAGATTACGCGCAGAAAA
AAAGGATCTCAAGAAGATCCTTTGATCTTTTCTACGGGGTCTGACGCTCAGTGGAACGAAAACTCACGTT
AAGGGATTTTGGTCATGAGATTATCAAAAAGGATCTTCACCTAGATCCTTTTAAATTAAAAATGAAGTTT
TAAATCAATCTAAAGTATATATGAGTAAACTTGGTCTGACAGTTACCAATGCTTAATCAGTGAGGCACCT
ATCTCAGCGATCTGTCTATTTCGTTCATCCATAGTTGCCTGACTCCCCGTCGTGTAGATAACTACGATAC
GGGAGGGCTTACCATCTGGCCCCAGTGCTGCAATGATACCGCGAGACCCACGCTCACCGGCTCCAGATTT
ATCAGCAATAAACCAGCCAGCCGGAAGGGCCGAGCGCAGAAGTGGTCCTGCAACTTTATCCGCCTCCATC
CAGTCTATTAATTGTTGCCGGGAAGCTAGAGTAAGTAGTTCGCCAGTTAATAGTTTGCGCAACGTTGTTG
CCATTGCTACAGGCATCGTGGTGTCACGCTCGTCGTTTGGTATGGCTTCATTCAGCTCCGGTTCCCAACG
ATCAAGGCGAGTTACATGATCCCCCATGTTGTGCAAAAAAGCGGTTAGCTCCTTCGGTCCTCCGATCGTT
GTCAGAAGTAAGTTGGCCGCAGTGTTATCACTCATGGTTATGGCAGCACTGCATAATTCTCTTACTGTCA
TGCCATCCGTAAGATGCTTTTCTGTGACTGGTGAGTACTCAACCAAGTCATTCTGAGAATAGTGTATGCG
GCGACCGAGTTGCTCTTGCCCGGCGTCAATACGGGATAATACCGCGCCACATAGCAGAACTTTAAAAGTG
CTCATCATTGGAAAACGTTCTTCGGGGCGAAAACTCTCAAGGATCTTACCGCTGTTGAGATCCAGTTCGA
TGTAACCCACTCGTGCACCCAACTGATCTTCAGCATCTTTTACTTTCACCAGCGTTTCTGGGTGAGCAAA
AACAGGAAGGCAAAATGCCGCAAAAAAGGGAATAAGGGCGACACGGAAATGTTGAATACTCATACTCTTC
CTTTTTCAATATTATTGAAGCATTTATCAGGGTTATTGTCTCATGAGCGGATACATATTTGAATGTATTT
AGAAAAATAAACAAATAGGGGTTCCGCGCACATTTCCCCGAAAAGTGCCACCTGAC
